Addgene plasmid #30469: pRRL.CMVenh.gp91.EF1aIntron.eGFP
Depositing lab: Didier Trono. Depositing organization: Swiss Federal Institute of Technology (EPFL). Publication: Lineage- and stage-restricted lentiviral vectors for the gene therapy of chronic granulomatous disease. Barde I, Laurenti E, Verp S, Wiznerowicz M, Offner S, Viornery A, Galy A, Trumpp A, Trono D. Gene Ther. 2011 Nov;18(11):1087-97. doi: 10.1038/gt.2011.65. Epub 2011 May 5. PubMed 21544095.
Backbone
  Vector backbone: pRRL
  Backbone size w/o insert (bp): 6800
  Vector type: Lentiviral
Growth in bacteria
  Bacterial resistance: Ampicillin, 100 μg/mL
  Growth temperature: 37°C
  Growth strain: Stbl3
  Growth instructions: Stbl3
  Copy number: Low Copy
Gene/Insert
  Gene/Insert name: CMVenh/gp91.EF1alntron.eGFP
  Cloning method: Restriction Enzyme
  Sequencing primers: 5′ M13-rev; 3′ EGFP-N
Terms and licenses: Academic/Nonprofit Terms; Industry Terms: Not Available to Industry
Depositor comments: From the paper (note that some of these features may not be in this plasmid): All vectors were based on the pRRL-cPPT-hPGK-mcs-WPRE vector, derived from the pRRL-cPPT-hPGKeGFP-WPRE construct. The gp91promoter is the natural myeloid-specific promoter. The CMVenh comes from the peGFP-N1(Clontech, Saint-Germain-en-Laye, France), the synthetic intron from the pMG5 and the EF1a intron from the pWPI vector http://www.addgene.org/12254 The myeloid-specific enhancer SP107 and SP146 were provided by Senlin Li (Department of Medicine, UTHSCSA, San Antonio, TX, USA). The cHS4 insulator corresponds to the chicken beta-globin 5’-DNase I-hypersensitive site and was provided by Patrick Salmon (Department of Neuroscience, Faculty of Medicine, University of Geneva, Switzerland).
How to cite: pRRL.CMVenh.gp91.EF1aIntron.eGFP was a gift from Didier Trono (Addgene plasmid # 30469 ; http://n2t.net/addgene:30469 ; RRID:Addgene_30469)
