[The description below was written by a language model from this plasmid's Addgene catalogue record.]
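Description:
pRRL.CMVenh.gp91.EF1aIntron.eGFP is a lentiviral transfer vector built on the pRRL backbone (about 6.8 kb without the insert). It is maintained in bacteria as a low-copy plasmid under ampicillin selection, in a recombination-deficient strain of the kind generally used to keep the repeated lentiviral LTR sequences stable. No feature table accompanies the record, so the exact element content can only be inferred from the construct name and the depositor's notes. Those notes caution that some of the features they list belong to other vectors in the series and may not be present in this plasmid.

As the name indicates, the payload is an eGFP reporter driven by a composite regulatory cassette. An enhancer from the cytomegalovirus immediate-early region (taken from a commercial eGFP plasmid) sits upstream of the gp91 promoter, which the depositor describes as the natural myeloid-specific promoter. This is followed by the EF1α intron, derived from the pWPI vector, and then the eGFP coding sequence. Pairing a strong viral enhancer with a lineage-restricted promoter is a way to raise expression while attempting to keep myeloid specificity, and an intron in the 5′ untranslated region commonly improves transcript processing and expression. The parental vector family is described as carrying a cPPT, which aids nuclear import of the lentiviral genome, and a WPRE, which enhances transcript stability. Their presence in this plasmid is likely but not confirmed by the record.

The associated work concerns lineage- and stage-restricted lentiviral vectors for gene therapy of chronic granulomatous disease. This GFP version most plausibly serves as a reporter for assessing the strength and cell-type specificity of the promoter design in transduced haematopoietic cells.
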