>Addgene plasmid #30469 | pRRL.CMVenh.gp91.EF1aIntron.eGFP | addgene partial sequence | sequence record 36681 | EGFP-N 5'-CGTCGCCGTCCAGCTCGACCAG-3'
GCTCCTCGCCCTTGCTCACCATGGTGGCGACCGGTAGCGCTAGGACGCGTAAGCTTAGGCCTGGATCCCG
GGGTAGTTTTCACGACACCTGAAATGGAAGAAAAAAACTTTGAACCACTGTCTGAGGCTTGAGAATGAAC
CAAGATCCAAACTCAAAAAGGGCAAATTCCAAGGAGAATTACATCAAGTGCCAAGCTGGCCTAACTTCAG
TCTCCACCCACTCAGTGTGGGGAAACTCCATCGCATAAAACCCCTCCCCCCAACCTAAAGACGACGTACT
CCAAAAGCTCGAGAACTAATCGAGGTGCCTGGACGGCGCCCGGTACTCCGTGGAGTCACATGAAGCGACG
GCTGAGGACGGAAAGGCCCTTTTCCTTTGTGTGGGTGACTCACCCGCCCGCTCTCCCGAGCGCCGCGTCC
TCCATTTTGAGCTCCCTGCAGCAGGGCCGGGAAGCGGCCATCTTTCCGCTCACGCAACTGGTGCCGACCG
GGCCAGCCTTGCCGCCCAGGGCGGGGCGATACACGGCGGCGCGAGGCCAGGCACCAGAGCAGGCCGGCCA
GCTTGAGACTACCCCCGTCCGATTCTCGGTGGCCGCGCTCGCAGGCCCCGCCTCGCCGAACATGTGCGCT
GGGACGCACGGGCCCCGTCGCCGCCCGCGGCCCCAAAAACCGAAATACCAGTGTGCAGATCTTGGCCCGC
ATTTACAAGACTATCTTGCCAGAAAAAAAGCGTCGCAGCAGGTCATCAAAAATTTTAAATGGCTAGAGAC
TTATCGAAAGCAGCGAGACAGGCGCGAAGGTGCCACCAGATTCGCACGCGGCGGCCCCAGCGCCCAGGCC
AGGCCTCAACTCAAGCACGAGGCGAAGGGGCTCCTTAAGCGCAAGGCCTCGAACTCTCCCACCCACTTCC
AACCCGAAGCTCGGGATCAAGAATCACGTACTGCAGCCAGGTGGAAGTAATT
